>Addgene plasmid #171908 | pStA0::SPLc17-RBSc4 | addgene full sequence | sequence record 354632 | Addgene NGS Result
AAAACGAAAGGCCCAGTCTTTCGACTGAGCCTTTCGTTTTATTTGATGCCCGAAAGGGCCTCGTGATACG
CCTATTTTTATAGGTTAATGTCATGATAATAATGGTTTCTTAGACGTCAGGTGGCACTTTTCGGGGAAAT
GTGCGCGGAACCCCTATTTGTTTATTTTTCTAAATACATTCAAATATGTATCCGCTCATGAGACAATAAC
CCTGATAAATGCTTCAATAATATTGAAAAAGGAAGAGTATGAGTATTCAACATTTCCGTGTCGCCCTTAT
TCCCTTTTTTGCGGCATTTTGCCTTCCTGTTTTTGCTCACCCAGAAACGCTGGTGAAAGTAAAAGATGCT
GAAGATCAGTTGGGTGCACGAGTGGGTTACATCGAACTGGATCTCAACAGCGGTAAGATCCTTGAGAGTT
TTCGCCCCGAAGAACGTTTTCCAATGATGAGCACTTTTAAAGTTCTGCTATGTGGCGCGGTATTATCCCG
TATTGACGCCGGGCAAGAGCAACTCGGTCGCCGCATACACTATTCTCAGAATGACTTGGTTGAGTACTCA
CCAGTCACAGAAAAGCATCTTACGGATGGCATGACAGTAAGAGAATTATGCAGTGCTGCCATAACCATGA
GTGATAACACTGCGGCCAACTTACTTCTGACAACGATCGGAGGACCGAAGGAGCTAACCGCTTTTTTGCA
CAACATGGGGGATCATGTAACTCGCCTTGATCGTTGGGAACCGGAGCTGAATGAAGCCATACCAAACGAC
GAGCGTGACACCACGATGCCTGTAGCAATGGCAACAACGTTGCGCAAACTATTAACTGGCGAACTACTTA
CTCTAGCTTCCCGGCAACAATTAATAGACTGGATGGAGGCGGATAAAGTTGCAGGACCACTTCTGCGCTC
GGCCCTTCCGGCTGGCTGGTTTATTGCTGATAAATCTGGAGCCGGTGAGCGTGGGTCCCGCGGTATCATT
GCAGCACTGGGGCCAGATGGTAAGCCCTCCCGTATCGTAGTTATCTACACGACGGGGAGTCAGGCAACTA
TGGATGAACGAAATAGACAGATCGCTGAGATAGGTGCCTCACTGATTAAGCATTGGTAACTGTCAGACCA
AGTTTACTCATATATACTTTAGATTGATTTAAAACTTCATTTTTAATTTAAAAGGATCTAGGTGAAGATC
CTTTTTGATAATCTCATGACCAAAATCCCTTAACGTGAGTTTTCGTTCCACTGAGCGTCAGACCCCGTAG
AAAAGATCAAAGGATCTTCTTGAGATCCTTTTTTTCTGCGCGTAATCTGCTGCTTGCAAACAAAAAAACC
ACCGCTACCAGCGGTGGTTTGTTTGCCGGATCAAGAGCTACCAACTCTTTTTCCGAAGGTAACTGGCTTC
AGCAGAGCGCAGATACCAAATACTGTTCTTCTAGTGTAGCCGTAGTTAGGCCACCACTTCAAGAACTCTG
TAGCACCGCCTACATACCTCGCTCTGCTAATCCTGTTACCAGTGGCTGCTGCCAGTGGCGATAAGTCGTG
TCTTACCGGGTTGGACTCAAGACGATAGTTACCGGATAAGGCGCAGCGGTCGGGCTGAACGGGGGGTTCG
TGCACACAGCCCAGCTTGGAGCGAACGACCTACACCGAACTGAGATACCTACAGCGTGAGCTATGAGAAA
GCGCCACGCTTCCCGAAGGGAGAAAGGCGGACAGGTATCCGGTAAGCGGCAGGGTCGGAACAGGAGAGCG
CACGAGGGAGCTTCCAGGGGGAAACGCCTGGTATCTTTATAGTCCTGTCGGGTTTCGCCACCTCTGACTT
GAGCGTCGATTTTTGTGATGCTCGTCAGGGGGGCGGAGCCTATGGAAAAACGCCAGCAACGCGGCCTTTT
TACGGTTCCTGGCCTTTTGCTGGCCTTTTGCTCACATGTTCTTTCCTGCGTTATCCCCTGATTCTGTGGA
TAACCGTATTACCGCCTTTGAGTGAGCTGATACCGCTCGCCGCAGCCGAACGACCGAGCGCCTTGGACTC
CTGTTGATAGATCCAGTAATGACCTCAGAACTCCATCTGGATTTGTTCAGAACGCTCGGTTGCCGCCGGG
CGTTTTTTATTGGTGAGAATCCAGTGTGGCTCTTCACAGCCCCTAAGCTTTGACACGCAGAGAACACAAC
CCTATAATGATTCGTATGTCAGTAAAAAAAAAGGAGGTTCGTTATGTGAAGAGCGTAAGACCTCTAGGGC
GGCGGATTTGTCCTACTCAGGAGAGCGTTCACCGACAAACAACAGAT
Features (pLannotate 1.2.2; 5 found; start..end, strand, type, name):
    144..248     +  promoter       AmpR promoter: bla
    249..1109    +  CDS            AmpR: β-lactamase; bla; confers resistance to ampicillin, carbenicillin, and related antibiotics
   1280..1868    +  rep_origin     ori: high-copy-number ColE1/pMB1/pBR322/pUC origin of replication
   2026..2120    +  terminator     lambda t0 terminator: transcription terminator from phage lambda
   2246..45      -  terminator     rrnB T1 terminator (across the origin): Escherichia coli rrnB; transcription terminator T1 from the E. coli rrnB gene
