[The description below was written by a language model from this plasmid's Addgene catalogue record and pLannotate feature annotations shown in this document.]
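Description:
pStA0::SPLc17-RBSc4 is a small (about 2.3 kb) synthetic-biology parts plasmid built on the pStA0 backbone, carrying a synthetic promoter (SPLc17) paired with a synthetic ribosome-binding site (RBSc4). It is maintained in E. coli, where a high-copy ColE1/pUC-type origin drives replication and a β-lactamase gene expressed from its native bla promoter provides ampicillin selection. Apart from these two maintenance elements, the only annotated features are two transcription terminators: a phage lambda t0 terminator and, on the opposite strand and spanning the sequence origin, the E. coli rrnB T1 terminator. The two lie close to each other in the region outside the resistance gene and origin. Terminators placed this way typically insulate a cloning or part-holding site from read-through transcription in the backbone.

The SPLc17 promoter and RBSc4 themselves were not recognised by the automated annotation, so the feature table does not show their position, length or orientation. They presumably sit in one of the short unannotated stretches near the terminators, but this is not stated in the record. No coding sequence, reporter or tag is listed as part of the insert, which fits a plasmid that stores a regulatory part rather than expressing a gene. The associated publication describes a combinatorial assembly platform for engineering genetically stable metabolic pathways in cyanobacteria, so this plasmid is likely one member of a set of promoter–RBS combinations used as expression-control parts in such assemblies. The record gives no strength or characterisation data for the parts, and the cloning method is listed as unknown.
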