Addgene plasmid #171908: pStA0::SPLc17-RBSc4
Purpose: Promoter SPLc17 and RBSc4 in pStA0
Depositing lab: John Heap. Depositing organization: Imperial College London. Publication: Combinatorial assembly platform enabling engineering of genetically stable metabolic pathways in cyanobacteria. Taylor GM, Hitchcock A, Heap JT. Nucleic Acids Res. 2021 Dec 2;49(21):e123. doi: 10.1093/nar/gkab791. PubMed 34554258.
Backbone
  Vector backbone: pStA0
  Vector type: Synthetic Biology
Growth in bacteria
  Bacterial resistance: Ampicillin, 100 μg/mL
  Growth temperature: 37°C
  Growth strain: DH5alpha
  Copy number: High Copy
Gene/Insert
  Gene/Insert name: Promoter SPLc17 and RBSc4
  Species: Synthetic
  Mutation: N/A
  Cloning method: Unknown
Terms and licenses: Academic/Nonprofit Terms; Industry Terms: Not Available to Industry
Depositor comments: Please visit https://www.biorxiv.org/content/10.1101/2020.03.11.983833v1 for bioRxiv preprint.
How to cite: pStA0::SPLc17-RBSc4 was a gift from John Heap (Addgene plasmid # 171908 ; http://n2t.net/addgene:171908 ; RRID:Addgene_171908)
